Addgene plasmid #90177: LP696
Purpose: pEGFP-C1 with cDNA encoding HsKIF13B aa residues 1289-1826
Depositing lab: Lotte Pedersen. Publication: KIF13B establishes a CAV1-enriched microdomain at the ciliary transition zone to promote Sonic hedgehog signalling. Schou KB, Mogensen JB, Morthorst SK, Nielsen BS, Aleliunaite A, Serra-Marques A, Furstenberg N, Saunier S, Bizet AA, Veland IR, Akhmanova A, Christensen ST, Pedersen LB. Nat Commun. 2017 Jan 30;8:14177. doi: 10.1038/ncomms14177. PubMed 28134340.
Backbone
  Vector backbone: pEGFP-C1
  Backbone manufacturer: Clontech
  Backbone size w/o insert (bp): 4700
  Total vector size (bp): 6311
  Modifications to backbone: None
  Vector type: Mammalian Expression
  Selectable markers: Neomycin (select with G418)
Growth in bacteria
  Bacterial resistance: Kanamycin, 50 μg/mL
  Growth temperature: 37°C
  Growth strain: DH5alpha
  Copy number: Unknown
Gene/Insert
  Gene/Insert name: KIF13B (alt name: GAKIN)
  Species: H. sapiens (human)
  Insert size (bp): 1611
  Mutation: aa residues 1289-1826
  GenBank ID: NM_015254.3
  Entrez Gene: KIF13B (a.k.a. GAKIN)
  Promoter: CMV
  Tag / fusion protein: GFP (N terminal on insert)
  Cloning method: Restriction Enzyme; 5′ cloning site KpnI (not destroyed); 3′ cloning site BamHI (not destroyed)
  Sequencing primers: 5′ EGFP-C: CATGGTCCTGCTGGAGTTCGTG; 3′ SV40pA-R: GAAATTTGTGATGCTATTGC
Terms and licenses: Academic/Nonprofit Terms; Industry Terms: Not Available to Industry
Depositor comments: Insert PCR-amplified from plasmid received from Dr. Athar Chishti, Tufts University School of Medicine (pEGFP-C1 with full-length GAKIN/KIF13B; Asaba et al. J. Biol. Chem. 2003, PMID: 12496241) Addgene's sequencing results found an R1175W mutation in KIF13B compared to the reference sequence NM_015254.3. R1175W is present in the Chishti lab plasmid and does not affect function, as this plasmid rescues the phenotype of KIF13B-/- cells.
How to cite: LP696 was a gift from Lotte Pedersen (Addgene plasmid # 90177 ; http://n2t.net/addgene:90177 ; RRID:Addgene_90177)
