[The description below was written by a language model from this plasmid's Addgene catalogue record and pLannotate feature annotations shown in this document.]
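Description:
LP696 is a mammalian expression plasmid built on the Clontech pEGFP-C1 backbone, carrying a cDNA fragment of human KIF13B (also known as GAKIN) that encodes residues 1289-1826, the C-terminal portion of this kinesin-3 family motor protein. The roughly 1.6 kb fragment was PCR-amplified from a full-length KIF13B plasmid and inserted between the KpnI and BamHI sites of the multiple cloning site, placing it in frame downstream of EGFP, so the product is an N-terminally GFP-tagged truncation. Transcription is driven by the human cytomegalovirus immediate early enhancer and promoter and terminated by the SV40 polyadenylation signal. The catalogue lists a total size of about 6.3 kb, consistent with the sequenced record.

The plasmid is propagated in E. coli through a high-copy ColE1/pUC-type origin and also carries an f1 phage origin. A single Tn5 aminoglycoside phosphotransferase (NeoR/KanR) cassette serves both hosts: a bacterial promoter gives kanamycin resistance in E. coli, while the SV40 enhancer/early promoter and an HSV TK polyadenylation signal allow G418 selection of stably transfected mammalian cells. The short large T antigen, ble and bGH poly(A) fragments in the annotation are small partial matches and are probably backbone remnants rather than functional elements.

The depositor comments mention an R1175W difference from the reference sequence that was inherited from the source plasmid and reported not to affect function, but that position lies outside the stated 1289-1826 fragment. The associated study concerns KIF13B at the ciliary transition zone and Sonic hedgehog signalling. The construct would suit localisation or domain-mapping experiments with the KIF13B C-terminal region, although the record does not state its specific use.
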