Features (pLannotate 1.2.2; 16 found; start..end, strand, type, name):
      1..304     +  enhancer       CMV enhancer: human cytomegalovirus immediate early enhancer
    305..508     +  promoter       CMV promoter: human cytomegalovirus (CMV) immediate early promoter
    553..1269    +  CDS            EGFP: EGFP is a basic (constitutively fluorescent) green fluorescent protein published in 1996, derived from Aequorea victoria. It is reported to be a rapidly-maturing weak dimer with moderate acid sensitivity.
   1270..1320    +  misc_feature   MCS (fragment): multiple cloning site
   1321..2934    +  CDS            KIF13B (fragment): KI13B_HUMAN - Also known as GAKIN, KIAA0639. Experimental evidence at protein level: Swiss-Prot protein existence level 1. Involved in reorganization of the cortical cytoskeleton. Regulates axon formation by promoting the formation of extra axons. May be functionally important for the intracellular trafficking of MAGUKs and associated protein complexes. From Homo sapiens (Human).
   2960..3044    +  CDS            large T antigen (fragment): large T antigen from SV40 (simian virus 40)
   3067..3188    +  polyA_signal   SV40 poly(A) signal: SV40 polyadenylation signal
   3222..3650    -  rep_origin     f1 ori (sequence partly withheld): f1 bacteriophage origin of replication; arrow indicates direction of (+) strand synthesis
   3677..3781    +  promoter       AmpR promoter: bla
   3783..4140    +  promoter       SV40 promoter: SV40 enhancer and early promoter
   4175..4969    +  CDS            NeoR/KanR: aminoglycoside phosphotransferase from Tn5; aph(3')-II (or nptII); confers resistance to neomycin, kanamycin, and G418 (Geneticin®)
   4990..5142    +  CDS            ble (fragment): BLE_KLEPN - Experimental evidence at protein level: Swiss-Prot protein existence level 1. Binding protein with a strong affinity to the bleomycin family of antibiotics. Binds to CL990; an antimitotic-antibiotic compound. From Klebsiella pneumoniae.
   5201..5248    +  polyA_signal   HSV TK poly(A) signal: herpes simplex virus thymidine kinase polyadenylation signal (Cole and Stacy, 1985)
   5339..5355    -  polyA_signal   bGH poly(A) signal (fragment): bovine growth hormone polyadenylation signal
   5577..6165    +  rep_origin     ori: high-copy-number ColE1/pMB1/pBR322/pUC origin of replication
   6280..6339    +  enhancer       CMV enhancer (fragment): human cytomegalovirus immediate early enhancer
>Addgene plasmid #90177 | LP696 | addgene full sequence | sequence record 178429 | Addgene NGS Result
CGTTACATAACTTACGGTAAATGGCCCGCCTGGCTGACCGCCCAACGACCCCCGCCCATTGACGTCAATA
ATGACGTATGTTCCCATAGTAACGCCAATAGGGACTTTCCATTGACGTCAATGGGTGGAGTATTTACGGT
AAACTGCCCACTTGGCAGTACATCAAGTGTATCATATGCCAAGTACGCCCCCTATTGACGTCAATGACGG
TAAATGGCCCGCCTGGCATTATGCCCAGTACATGACCTTATGGGACTTTCCTACTTGGCAGTACATCTAC
GTATTAGTCATCGCTATTACCATGGTGATGCGGTTTTGGCAGTACATCAATGGGCGTGGATAGCGGTTTG
ACTCACGGGGATTTCCAAGTCTCCACCCCATTGACGTCAATGGGAGTTTGTTTTGGCACCAAAATCAACG
GGACTTTCCAAAATGTCGTAACAACTCCGCCCCATTGACGCAAATGGGCGGTAGGCGTGTACGGTGGGAG
GTCTATATAAGCAGAGCTGGTTTAGTGAACCGTCAGATCCGCTAGCGCTACCGGTCGCCACCATGGTGAG
CAAGGGCGAGGAGCTGTTCACCGGGGTGGTGCCCATCCTGGTCGAGCTGGACGGCGACGTAAACGGCCAC
AAGTTCAGCGTGTCCGGCGAGGGCGAGGGCGATGCCACCTACGGCAAGCTGACCCTGAAGTTCATCTGCA
CCACCGGCAAGCTGCCCGTGCCCTGGCCCACCCTCGTGACCACCCTGACCTACGGCGTGCAGTGCTTCAG
CCGCTACCCCGACCACATGAAGCAGCACGACTTCTTCAAGTCCGCCATGCCCGAAGGCTACGTCCAGGAG
CGCACCATCTTCTTCAAGGACGACGGCAACTACAAGACCCGCGCCGAGGTGAAGTTCGAGGGCGACACCC
TGGTGAACCGCATCGAGCTGAAGGGCATCGACTTCAAGGAGGACGGCAACATCCTGGGGCACAAGCTGGA
GTACAACTACAACAGCCACAACGTCTATATCATGGCCGACAAGCAGAAGAACGGCATCAAGGTGAACTTC
AAGATCCGCCACAACATCGAGGACGGCAGCGTGCAGCTCGCCGACCACTACCAGCAGAACACCCCCATCG
GCGACGGCCCCGTGCTGCTGCCCGACAACCACTACCTGAGCACCCAGTCCGCCCTGAGCAAAGACCCCAA
CGAGAAGCGCGATCACATGGTCCTGCTGGAGTTCGTGACCGCCGCCGGGATCACTCTCGGCATGGACGAG
CTGTACAAGTCCGGACTCAGATCTCGAGCTCAAGCTTCGAATTCTGCAGTCGACGGTACCATGTCTCATC
GAAGTTCTATTCCTGGCTGTGGAGTGACTTTTGAAATTGTCTCCAATATTCCAGAGGATGCCCAGGGAGT
GGAAGAACGGGAAGCATTAGCAAGAATGGCAGCCAATGTTGAAAACCCAGCTTCTGCTGACTCGGAGGCT
TATATTGAAAAGTACCTCAGGAGCGTGCTGGCTGTAGAAAACCTCCTGACTTTAGATCGTCTGCGCCAGG
AAGTTGCAGTGAAGGAACAGTTAACAGGAAAAGGAAAGTTGAGCAGGAGGAGTATCAGTTCTCCAAATGT
GAACAGATTGTCTGGAAGCCGACAAGATCTCATTCCATCATACAGTCTAGGCAGCAACAAGGGCCGGTGG
GAAAGTCAGCAGGATGTATCCCAAACCACAGTTTCCAGAGGAATAGCTCCTGCCCCCGCCCTCTCTGTTT
CTCCCCAAAATAACCATTCTCCAGATCCAGGACTCAGTAACCTTGCAGCATCCTACTTGAATCCTGTCAA
ATCCTTCGTGCCGCAAATGCCAAAGCTCCTCAAGTCTCTCTTTCCCGTCCGCGATGAGAAGAGGGGCAAG
CGGCCGTCTCCCCTCGCACACCAGCCCGTGCCCCGCATCATGGTGCAGTCAGCCAGCCCGGACATCAGGG
TGACCAGGATGGAGGAGGCTCAGCCGGAGATGGGCCCTGACGTGCTGGTGCAGACGATGGGGGCCCCGGC
CTTGAAGATCTGCGACAAACCTGCCAAAGTGCCTTCCCCACCGCCTGTCATAGCTGTCACAGCGGTCACC
CCGGCTCCGGAGGCACAGGACGGGCCCCCCAGCCCCCTGAGTGAAGCCTCTAGCGGGTACTTCTCCCACA
GCGTCTCCACCGCGACCCTGTCGGACGCCCTGGGCCCCGGCCTGGACGCTGCGGCCCCGCCGGGGTCCAT
GCCCACCGCCCCTGAGGCCGAGCCCGAGGCGCCCATCAGCCACCCCCCACCGCCCACGGCCGTCCCCGCC
GAGGAGCCCCCTGGCCCCCAGCAGCTCGTGAGCCCCGGTCGGGAGCGCCCCGACCTCGAGGCCCCGGCGC
CCGGCTCCCCGTTCCGCGTCCGGAGGGTGCGGGCCTCGGAGTTGCGCTCCTTCTCGCGCATGCTGGCTGG
GGACCCCGGCTGCTCCCCGGGGGCCGAGGGGAATGCGCCGGCCCCGGGCGCCGGGGGACAGGCCCTGGCC
TCTGATTCCGAGGAAGCTGACGAGGTCCCGGAGTGGCTCCGAGAGGGCGAGTTCGTCACCGTGGGCGCCC
ACAAAACGGGCGTGGTGAGATACGTGGGGCCTGCCGACTTCCAAGAGGGCACGTGGGTCGGCGTGGAGCT
CGACCTGCCCTCAGGTAAGAATGACGGTTCCATCGGCGGGAAGCAGTACTTCAGGTGTAACCCTGGCTAC
GGGCTGCTGGTCAGGCCCAGCCGGGTCCGCAGGGCCACGGGCCCTGTGTGGCGGCGCAGCACAGGACTCC
GGCTGGGTGCCCCCGAGGCCCGCCGGAGCGCCACCCTCTCGGGCTCCGCCACCAACCTGGCCTCGCTGAC
AGCTGCCCTGGCCAAGGCCGACAGGAGCCACAAGAACCCTGAGAACCGGAAATCCTGGGCCAGCTGAGGA
TCCACCGGATCTAGATAACTGATCATAATCAGCCATACCACATTTGTAGAGGTTTTACTTGCTTTAAAAA
ACCTCCCACACCTCCCCCTGAACCTGAAACATAAAATGAATGCAATTGTTGTTGTTAACTTGTTTATTGC
AGCTTATAATGGTTACAAATAAAGCAATAGCATCACAAATTTCACAAATAAAGCATTTTTTTCACTGCAT
TCTAGTTGTGGTTTGTCCAAACTCATCAATGTATCTTAACGCGTAAATTGTAAGCGTTAATATTTTGTTA
AAATTCGCGTTAAATTTTTGTTAAATCAGCTCATTTTTTAACCAATAGGCCGAAATCGGCAAAATCCCTT
ATAAATCAAAAGAATAGACCGAGATAGGGT
[37 nt withheld, positions 3321-3357]
AAAGAACGTGGACTCCAACGTCAAAGG
[49 nt withheld, positions 3385-3433]
T
[91 nt withheld, positions 3435-3525]
G
[124 nt withheld, positions 3527-3650]
CAGGTGGCACTTTTCGGGGAAATGTGCGCGGAACCCCTATTTGTTTATTTTTCTAAATACATTCAAATAT
GTATCCGCTCATGAGACAATAACCCTGATAAATGCTTCAATAATATTGAAAAAGGAAGAGTCCTGAGGCG
GAAAGAACCAGCTGTGGAATGTGTGTCAGTTAGGGTGTGGAAAGTCCCCAGGCTCCCCAGCAGGCAGAAG
TATGCAAAGCATGCATCTCAATTAGTCAGCAACCAGGTGTGGAAAGTCCCCAGGCTCCCCAGCAGGCAGA
AGTATGCAAAGCATGCATCTCAATTAGTCAGCAACCATAGTCCCGCCCCTAACTCCGCCCATCCCGCCCC
TAACTCCGCCCAGTTCCGCCCATTCTCCGCCCCATGGCTGACTAATTTTTTTTATTTATGCAGAGGCCGA
GGCCGCCTCGGCCTCTGAGCTATTCCAGAAGTAGTGAGGAGGCTTTTTTGGAGGCCTAGGCTTTTGCAAA
GATCGATCAAGAGACAGGATGAGGATCGTTTCGCATGATTGAACAAGATGGATTGCACGCAGGTTCTCCG
GCCGCTTGGGTGGAGAGGCTATTCGGCTATGACTGGGCACAACAGACAATCGGCTGCTCTGATGCCGCCG
TGTTCCGGCTGTCAGCGCAGGGGCGCCCGGTTCTTTTTGTCAAGACCGACCTGTCCGGTGCCCTGAATGA
ACTGCAAGACGAGGCAGCGCGGCTATCGTGGCTGGCCACGACGGGCGTTCCTTGCGCAGCTGTGCTCGAC
GTTGTCACTGAAGCGGGAAGGGACTGGCTGCTATTGGGCGAAGTGCCGGGGCAGGATCTCCTGTCATCTC
ACCTTGCTCCTGCCGAGAAAGTATCCATCATGGCTGATGCAATGCGGCGGCTGCATACGCTTGATCCGGC
TACCTGCCCATTCGACCACCAAGCGAAACATCGCATCGAGCGAGCACGTACTCGGATGGAAGCCGGTCTT
GTCGATCAGGATGATCTGGACGAAGAGCATCAGGGGCTCGCGCCAGCCGAACTGTTCGCCAGGCTCAAGG
CGAGCATGCCCGACGGCGAGGATCTCGTCGTGACCCATGGCGATGCCTGCTTGCCGAATATCATGGTGGA
AAATGGCCGCTTTTCTGGATTCATCGACTGTGGCCGGCTGGGTGTGGCGGACCGCTATCAGGACATAGCG
TTGGCTACCCGTGATATTGCTGAAGAGCTTGGCGGCGAATGGGCTGACCGCTTCCTCGTGCTTTACGGTA
TCGCCGCTCCCGATTCGCAGCGCATCGCCTTCTATCGCCTTCTTGACGAGTTCTTCTGAGCGGGACTCTG
GGGTTCGAAATGACCGACCAAGCGACGCCCAACCTGCCATCACGAGATTTCGATTCCACCGCCGCCTTCT
ATGAAAGGTTGGGCTTCGGAATCGTTTTCCGGGACGCCGGCTGGATGATCCTCCAGCGCGGGGATCTCAT
GCTGGAGTTCTTCGCCCACCCTAGGGGGAGGCTAACTGAAACACGGAAGGAGACAATACCGGAAGGAACC
CGCGCTATGACGGCAATAAAAAGACAGAATAAAACGCACGGTGTTGGGTCGTTTGTTCATAAACGCGGGG
TTCGGTCCCAGGGCTGGCACTCTGTCGATACCCCACCGAGACCCCATTGGGGCCAATACGCCCGCGTTTC
TTCCTTTTCCCCACCCCACCCCCCAAGTTCGGGTGAAGGCCCAGGGCTCGCAGCCAACGTCGGGGCGGCA
GGCCCTGCCATAGCCTCAGGTTACTCATATATACTTTAGATTGATTTAAAACTTCATTTTTAATTTAAAA
GGATCTAGGTGAAGATCCTTTTTGATAATCTCATGACCAAAATCCCTTAACGTGAGTTTTCGTTCCACTG
AGCGTCAGACCCCGTAGAAAAGATCAAAGGATCTTCTTGAGATCCTTTTTTTCTGCGCGTAATCTGCTGC
TTGCAAACAAAAAAACCACCGCTACCAGCGGTGGTTTGTTTGCCGGATCAAGAGCTACCAACTCTTTTTC
CGAAGGTAACTGGCTTCAGCAGAGCGCAGATACCAAATACTGTTCTTCTAGTGTAGCCGTAGTTAGGCCA
CCACTTCAAGAACTCTGTAGCACCGCCTACATACCTCGCTCTGCTAATCCTGTTACCAGTGGCTGCTGCC
AGTGGCGATAAGTCGTGTCTTACCGGGTTGGACTCAAGACGATAGTTACCGGATAAGGCGCAGCGGTCGG
GCTGAACGGGGGGTTCGTGCACACAGCCCAGCTTGGAGCGAACGACCTACACCGAACTGAGATACCTACA
GCGTGAGCTATGAGAAAGCGCCACGCTTCCCGAAGGGAGAAAGGCGGACAGGTATCCGGTAAGCGGCAGG
GTCGGAACAGGAGAGCGCACGAGGGAGCTTCCAGGGGGAAACGCCTGGTATCTTTATAGTCCTGTCGGGT
TTCGCCACCTCTGACTTGAGCGTCGATTTTTGTGATGCTCGTCAGGGGGGCGGAGCCTATGGAAAAACGC
CAGCAACGCGGCCTTTTTACGGTTCCTGGCCTTTTGCTGGCCTTTTGCTCACATGTTCTTTCCTGCGTTA
TCCCCTGATTCTGTGGATAACCGTATTACCGCCATGCATTAGTTATTAATAGTAATCAATTACGGGGTCA
TTAGTTCATAGCCCATATATGGAGTTCCG
